>Addgene plasmid #241103 | pDMJ2-SARS-CoV-2-Spike (BA.5-2f) | addgene full sequence | sequence record 486227 | Addgene NGS Result
ATGTTCGTGTTTCTGGTTCTGCTTCCCCTGGTCTCTAGTCAGTGCGTCAACCTTATCACCCGAACACAGA
GTTATACCAATTCCTTTACGAGAGGTGTTTACTATCCCGATAAAGTGTTCCGGAGCAGTGTTCTGCACTC
CACTCAGGACCTCTTCCTGCCCTTCTTTTCAAACGTTACATGGTTTCACGCAATCAGTGGGACTAACGGC
ATCAAGAGGTTCGACAACCCCGTGTTGCCTTTCAACGACGGCGTGTATTTTGCCAGTACCGAAAAGAGCA
ATATCATCCGGGGATGGATCTTCGGCACGACCCTTGATAGTAAGACACAAAGCCTGCTCATAGTGAATAA
TGCAACGAACGTCGTAATCAAGGTGTGCGAGTTCCAGTTTTGCAATGACCCTTTTCTGGACGTGTATTAC
CATAAGAACAATAAATCTTGGAGCGAAAGTGAGTTCCGGGTGTACTCCAGCGCAAATAACTGTACTTTTG
AGTATGTGAGCCAGCCGTTTCTGATGGACCTCGAAGGCAAACAGGGCAATTTCAAAAACCTGCGCGAATT
TGTGTTCAAGAACATCGACGGTTATTTCAAGATCTACTCCAAGCATACCCCTATTAACCTGGGTCGCGAT
CTGCCACAAGGCTTTTCAGCCCTCGAACCTCTCGTGGATTTGCCGATTGGCATAAACATTACCCGCTTCC
AAACATTGCTCGCACTGCATCGGTCTTATCTGACCCCAGGAGACTCATCCAGCGGATGGACTGCCGGGGC
TGCTGCATATTACGTCGGGTACCTGCAGCCGAGGACTTTCCTGCTGAAGTACAATGAGAACGGCACTATT
ACCGACGCTGTTGATTGCGCGCTGGACCCATTGTCTGAAACCAAATGTACACTGAAAAGTTTCACAGTCG
AGAAAGGGATCTATCAGACATCAAATTTCAGGGTTCAGCCCACAGAGAGCATTGTTAGATTCCCCAACAT
CACCAACTTGTGCCCATTCGATGAGGTCTTTAATGCTACCAGGTTCGCCAGCGTGTATGCGTGGAATAGG
AAAAGAATCAGCAATTGCGTGGCCGATTACAGCGTGCTGTACAACTTCGCGCCCTTCTTCGCATTCAAAT
GCTACGGCGTGTCCCCTACCAAGCTCAACGATCTGTGTTTTACTAACGTTTACGCCGATAGCTTCGTGAT
TAGGGGGAATGAGGTAAGCCAAATCGCACCTGGCCAGACCGGAAATATTGCAGACTATAATTACAAGCTT
CCCGATGATTTCACCGGGTGCGTCATCGCGTGGAACTCCAATAAGCTCGATTCAAAAGTGGGAGGTAACT
ATAACTACCGGTACAGGTTGTTTCGAAAGTCCAACCTGAAGCCTTTTGAGCGGGACATTTCAACCGAGAT
TTATCAGGCCGGAAATAAACCCTGCAACGGGGTCGCAGGGGTGAATTGTTACTTCCCTCTTCAATCTTAC
GGATTTCGCCCGACATACGGGGTTGGCCACCAGCCATACCGGGTGGTAGTGCTTTCATTTGAGCTGCTTC
ATGCCCCTGCTACAGTTTGTGGCCCTAAGAAGTCTACCAACCTTGTTAAAAATAAGTGCGTGAACTTTAA
TTTCAACGGTCTCACTGGTACTGGAGTTCTCACGGAATCCAACAAGAAATTCTTGCCTTTCCAGCAGTTT
GGCAGGGATATTGCAGACACTACCGACGCCGTCCGAGATCCCCAGACACTGGAGATACTGGACATAACTC
CTTGTTCTTTTGGCGGAGTTTCAGTTATTACCCCCGGTACGAACACCAGTAATCAAGTCGCTGTGCTGTA
CCAGGGCGTAAATTGCACCGAGGTCCCCGTCGCTATTCACGCAGACCAGCTCACTCCAACATGGCGCGTC
TACTCTACTGGAAGTAACGTGTTCCAGACTAGAGCCGGCTGCCTCATTGGAGCCGAGTACGTTAACAATT
CTTATGAATGTGATATCCCGATAGGAGCAGGTATCTGCGCATCTTATCAGACTCAGACAAAGTCCCACAG
AAGAGCTAGGTCAGTGGCGTCCCAGTCCATCATTGCCTATACAATGAGCCTGGGGGCTGAAAACTCCGTG
GCCTATAGCAACAACTCTATAGCTATCCCCACTAATTTTACCATCTCTGTAACCACAGAGATCTTGCCAG
TCTCTATGACAAAAACGTCCGTCGATTGTACGATGTACATCTGCGGGGATAGCACCGAATGCTCCAATCT
TTTGCTGCAGTATGGCAGTTTCTGTACACAGCTGAAACGAGCCCTGACAGGGATTGCGGTGGAACAGGAT
AAGAACACCCAAGAAGTGTTTGCGCAGGTGAAACAGATTTACAAAACCCCACCAATAAAGTATTTTGGTG
GGTTCAATTTCTCTCAAATCCTGCCTGATCCTTCTAAACCTAGCAAACGGAGCTTTATAGAGGATCTGCT
CTTTAATAAGGTCACGCTCGCTGATGCTGGATTTATTAAACAGTATGGCGATTGTCTGGGCGACATTGCT
GCTCGCGATCTGATCTGTGCCCAGAAGTTCAATGGTCTCACGGTACTGCCTCCACTTCTGACCGATGAGA
TGATTGCCCAATATACCAGTGCCCTGCTTGCCGGCACCATTACATCCGGATGGACATTCGGTGCCGGAGC
CGCACTGCAAATCCCCTTTGCAATGCAGATGGCTTATCGCTTTAATGGGATTGGGGTGACTCAGAACGTG
CTGTACGAAAACCAGAAACTGATAGCCAACCAGTTCAATTCCGCTATTGGCAAGATACAGGACTCCCTGA
GCTCCACAGCGTCAGCGCTCGGGAAGCTGCAAGACGTGGTCAATCACAACGCACAGGCCTTGAACACCCT
CGTCAAGCAACTGAGTAGCAAGTTCGGCGCCATAAGCTCAGTGCTGAATGACATCCTTAGTAGACTGGAT
AAAGTCGAGGCCGAAGTACAGATCGACCGGCTGATTACCGGACGATTGCAGTCCCTCCAGACTTACGTCA
CACAGCAGCTGATAAGAGCCGCAGAGATTAGGGCCTCTGCAAATTTGGCTGCTACAAAAATGTCCGAATG
CGTCCTGGGGCAATCAAAGCGCGTAGACTTTTGTGGCAAGGGCTACCACCTGATGTCATTCCCACAATCC
GCCCCACACGGTGTTGTGTTTCTGCATGTTACTTACGTGCCCGCTCAAGAGAAGAATTTTACCACTGCCC
CCGCCATCTGCCATGACGGCAAGGCCCATTTTCCAAGAGAAGGGGTCTTCGTGAGCAATGGAACGCACTG
GTTCGTGACTCAGAGAAACTTTTATGAGCCCCAGATCATTACAACTGACAACACATTTGTATCTGGCAAT
TGTGACGTGGTGATTGGGATAGTGAATAACACCGTGTACGATCCACTGCAACCGGAACTCGACTCTTTCA
AGGAGGAACTGGACAAGTACTTCAAGAATCACACCAGCCCCGATGTGGACCTGGGTGACATCAGTGGAAT
CAACGCTAGCGTAGTGAATATCCAGAAAGAGATCGACAGATTGAACGAAGTCGCCAAGAACCTGAACGAG
TCACTGATTGACCTGCAGGAGTTGGGAAAATACGAGCAGTACATTAAGTGGCCATGGTATATCTGGCTCG
GGTTTATCGCCGGACTCATCGCTATCGTAATGGTGACCATCATGCTTTGTTGTATGACTAGCTGCTGCAG
CTGCCTTAAAGGCTGTTGTAGCTGCGGCTCTTGCTGTAAATAATGATGAGGATCCAGATCTGCTGTGCCT
TCTAGTTGCCAGCCATCTGTTGTTTGCCCCTCCCCCGTGCCTTCCTTGACCCTGGAAGGTGCCACTCCCA
CTGTCCTTTCCTAATAAAATGAGGAAATTGCATCGCATTGTCTGAGTAGGTGTCATTCTATTCTGGGGGG
TGGGGTGGGGCAGGACAGCAAGGGGGAGGATTGGGAAGACAATAGCAGGCATGCTGGGGATGCGGTGGGC
TCTATGGGTACCCAGGTGCTGAAGAATTGACCCGGTTCCTCCTGGGCCAGAAAGAAGCAGGCACATCCCC
TTCTCTGTGACACACCCTGTCCACGCCCCTGGTTCTTAGTTCCAGCCCCACTCATAGGACACTCATAGCT
CAGGAGGGCTCCGCCTTCAATCCCACCCGCTAAAGTACTTGGAGCGGTCTCTCCCTCCCTCATCAGCCCA
CCAAACCAAACCTAGCCTCCAAGAGTGGGAAGAAATTAAAGCAAGATAGGCTATTAAGTGCAGAGGGAGA
GAAAATGCCTCCAACATGTGAGGAAGTAATGAGAGAAATCATAGAATTTTAAGGCCATGATTTAAGGCCA
ATCGGAAAGAACATGTGAGCAAAAGGCCAGCAAAAGGCCAGGAACCGTAAAAAGGCCGCGTTGCTGGCGT
TTTTCCATAGGCTCCGCCCCCCTGACGAGCATCACAAAAATCGACGCTCAAGTCAGAGGTGGCGAAACCC
GACAGGACTATAAAGATACCAGGCGTTTCCCCCTGGAAGCTCCCTCGTGCGCTCTCCTGTTCCGACCCTG
CCGCTTACCGGATACCTGTCCGCCTTTCTCCCTTCGGGAAGCGTGGCGCTTTCTCATAGCTCACGCTGTA
GGTATCTCAGTTCGGTGTAGGTCGTTCGCTCCAAGCTGGGCTGTGTGCACGAACCCCCCGTTCAGCCCGA
CCGCTGCGCCTTATCCGGTAACTATCGTCTTGAGTCCAACCCGGTAAGACACGACTTATCGCCACTGGCA
GCAGCCACTGGTAACAGGATTAGCAGAGCGAGGTATGTAGGCGGTGCTACAGAGTTCTTGAAGTGGTGGC
CTAACTACGGCTACACTAGAAGAACAGTATTTGGTATCTGCGCTCTGCTGAAGCCAGTTACCTTCGGAAA
AAGAGTTGGTAGCTCTTGATCCGGCAAACAAACCACCGCTGGTAGCGGTGGTTTTTTTGTTTGCAAGCAG
CAGATTACGCGCAGAAAAAAAGGATCTCAAGAAGATCCTTTGATCTTTTCTACGGGGTCTGACGCTCAGT
GGAACGAAAACTCACGTTAAGGGATTTTGGTCATGAGATTATCAAAAAGGATCTTCACCTAGATCCTTTT
AAATTAAAAATGAAGTTTTAAATCAATCTAAAGTATATATGAGTAAACTTGGTCTGACAGTTACCAATGC
TTAATCAGTGAGGCACCTATCTCAGCGATCTGTCTATTTCGTTCATCCATAGTTGCCTGACTCCCCGTCG
TGTAGATAACTACGATACGGGAGGGCTTACCATCTGGCCCCAGTGCTGCAATGATACCGCGAGACCCACG
CTCACCGGCTCCAGATTTATCAGCAATAAACCAGCCAGCCGGAAGGGCCGAGCGCAGAAGTGGTCCTGCA
ACTTTATCCGCCTCCATCCAGTCTATTAATTGTTGCCGGGAAGCTAGAGTAAGTAGTTCGCCAGTTAATA
GTTTGCGCAACGTTGTTGCCATTGCTACAGGCATCGTGGTGTCACGCTCGTCGTTTGGTATGGCTTCATT
CAGCTCCGGTTCCCAACGATCAAGGCGAGTTACATGATCCCCCATGTTGTGCAAAAAAGCGGTTAGCTCC
TTCGGTCCTCCGATCGTTGTCAGAAGTAAGTTGGCCGCAGTGTTATCACTCATGGTTATGGCAGCACTGC
ATAATTCTCTTACTGTCATGCCATCCGTAAGATGCTTTTCTGTGACTGGTGAGTACTCAACCAAGTCATT
CTGAGAATAGTGTATGCGGCGACCGAGTTGCTCTTGCCCGGCGTCAATACGGGATAATACCGCGCCACAT
AGCAGAACTTTAAAAGTGCTCATCATTGGAAAACGTTCTTCGGGGCGAAAACTCTCAAGGATCTTACCGC
TGTTGAGATCCAGTTCGATGTAACCCACTCGTGCACCCAACTGATCTTCAGCATCTTTTACTTTCACCAG
CGTTTCTGGGTGAGCAAAAACAGGAAGGCAAAATGCCGCAAAAAAGGGAATAAGGGCGACACGGAAATGT
TGAATACTCATACTCTTCCTTTTTCAATATTATTGAAGCATTTATCAGGGTTATTGTCTCATGAGCGGAT
ACATATTTGAATGTATTTAGAAAAATAAACAAATAGGGGTTCCGCGCACATTTCCCCGAAAAGTGCCACC
TGACGTCCCAATGATTGCACCATATGCGGTGTGAAATACCGCACAGATGCGTAAGGAGAAAATACCGCAT
CAGATTGGCTATTGGCCATTGCATACGTTGTATCCATATCATAATATGTACATTTATATTGGCTCATGTC
CAACATTACCGCCATGTTGACATTGATTATTGACTAGTTATTAATAGTAATCAATTACGGGGTCATTAGT
TCATAGCCCATATATGGAGTTCCGCGTTACATAACTTACGGTAAATGGCCCGCCTGGCTGACCGCCCAAC
GACCCCCGCCCATTGACGTCAATAATGACGTATGTTCCCATAGTAACGCCAATAGGGACTTTCCATTGAC
GTCAATGGGTGGAGTATTTACGGTAAACTGCCCACTTGGCAGTACATCAAGTGTATCATATGCCAAGTAC
GCCCCCTATTGACGTCAATGACGGTAAATGGCCCGCCTGGCATTATGCCCAGTACATGACCTTATGGGAC
TTTCCTACTTGGCAGTACATCTACGTATTAGTCATCGCTATTACCATGGTGATGCGGTTTTGGCAGTACA
TCAATGGGCGTGGATAGCGGTTTGACTCACGGGGATTTCCAAGTCTCCACCCCATTGACGTCAATGGGAG
TTTGTTTTGGCACCAAAATCAACGGGACTTTCCAAAATGTCGTAACAACTCCGCCCCATTGACGCAAATG
GGCGGTAGGCGTGTACGGTGGGAGGTCTATATAAGCAGAGCTCGTTTAGTGAACCGTCAGATCGCCTGGA
GACGCCATCCACGCTGTTTTGACCTCCATAGAAGACACCGGGACCGATCCAGCCTCCATCGGCTCGCATC
TCTCCTTCACGCGCCCGCCGCCCTACCTGAGGCCGCCATCCACGCCGGTTGAGTCGCGTTCTGCCGCCTC
CCGCCTGTGGTGCCTCCTGAACTGCGTCCGCCGTCTAGGTAAGTTTAAAGCTCAGGTCGAGACCGGGCCT
TTGTCCGGCGCTCCCTTGGAGCCTACCTAGACTCAGCCGGCTCTCCACGCTTTGCCTGACCCTGCTTGCT
CAACTCTAGTTAACGGTGGAGGGCAGTGTAGTCTGAGCAGTACTCGTTGCTGCCGCGCGCGCCACCAGAC
ATAATAGCTGACAGACTAACAGACTGTTCCTTTCCATGGGTCTTTTCTGCAGTCACCGTCGTCGACACGT
GTGATCAGATATCGCGGCCGCTCTAGA
Features (pLannotate 1.2.2; 10 found; start..end, strand, type, name):
      1..3750    +  CDS            S: SPIKE_SARS2 - Experimental evidence at protein level: Swiss-Prot protein existence level 1. [Spike glycoprotein]: May down-regulate host tetherin (BST2) by lysosomal degradation, thereby counteracting its antiviral activity. From Severe acute respiratory syndrome coronavirus 2 (2019-nCoV) (SARS-CoV-2).
   3773..3997    +  polyA_signal   bGH poly(A) signal: bovine growth hormone polyadenylation signal
   4412..5000    -  rep_origin     ori: high-copy-number ColE1/pMB1/pBR322/pUC origin of replication
   5171..6031    -  CDS            AmpR: β-lactamase; bla; confers resistance to ampicillin, carbenicillin, and related antibiotics
   6032..6136    -  promoter       AmpR promoter: bla
   6176..6233    +  misc_feature   bom (fragment): basis of mobility region from pBR322
   6319..6698    +  enhancer       CMV enhancer: human cytomegalovirus immediate early enhancer
   6699..6902    +  promoter       CMV promoter: human cytomegalovirus (CMV) immediate early promoter
   6991..7218    +  LTR            5' LTR (truncated) (fragment): truncated 5' long terminal repeat (LTR) from human T-cell leukemia virus (HTLV) type 1
   7222..7332    +  intron         CMV intron (fragment): modified intron A from human cytomegalovirus
