[The description below was written by a language model from this plasmid's Addgene catalogue record and pLannotate feature annotations shown in this document.]
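Description:
pDMJ2-SARS-CoV-2-Spike (BA.5-2f) is a mammalian expression plasmid of about 7.4 kb, built on the pDMJ2 backbone, that produces a variant SARS-CoV-2 spike glycoprotein for pseudotyping viral particles. It is maintained in E. coli through a high-copy ColE1/pUC-type origin and selected with ampicillin via the β-lactamase gene and its native promoter. A small fragment of the pBR322 basis-of-mobility region is also annotated. No mammalian selection marker or eukaryotic origin appears in the feature table, consistent with transient transfection use.

The spike open reading frame, made by gene synthesis, is driven by the human cytomegalovirus immediate-early enhancer and promoter. Between the promoter and the coding sequence lie a fragment of the HTLV-1 5' LTR and a fragment of modified CMV intron A, elements commonly placed in the 5' untranslated leader to improve transcript processing and expression. A bovine growth hormone polyadenylation signal terminates the transcript. No epitope tag or reporter is annotated.

The insert carries the substitutions and deletions characteristic of the Omicron BA.5 lineage, including the 24–26 and 69–70 deletions, L452R, F486V, N501Y, D614G and P681H, together with two further N-terminal domain changes, T76I and M153S, which appear to define the "2f" designation. According to the record, the plasmid supplies spike as the envelope protein when generating pseudotyped virus. The associated publication concerns computationally designed proteins that mimic antibody immune evasion in viral evolution, suggesting use in testing how designed spike variants affect antibody neutralisation. The record does not state which packaging or reporter system it is paired with.
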