Addgene plasmid #241103: pDMJ2-SARS-CoV-2-Spike (BA.5-2f)
Purpose: Expresses SARS-CoV-2 spike (BA.5-2f) protein for creating pseudotyped virus
Depositing lab: Jeremy Luban. Depositing organization: University of Massachusetts, Worcester. Publication: Computationally designed proteins mimic antibody immune evasion in viral evolution. Youssef N, Gurev S, Ghantous F, Brock KP, Jaimes JA, Thadani NN, Dauphin A, Sherman AC, Yurkovetskiy L, Soto D, Estanboulieh R, Kotzen B, Notin P, Kollasch AW, Cohen AA, Dross SE, Erasmus J, Fuller DH, Bjorkman PJ, Lemieux JE, Luban J, Seaman MS, Marks DS. Immunity. 2025 May 6:S1074-7613(25)00178-5. doi: 10.1016/j.immuni.2025.04.015. PubMed 40345199.
Backbone
  Vector backbone: pDMJ2
  Vector type: Mammalian Expression
Growth in bacteria
  Bacterial resistance: Ampicillin, 100 μg/mL
  Growth temperature: 37°C
  Growth strain: DH5alpha
  Copy number: High Copy
Gene/Insert
  Gene/Insert name: Spike (BA.5-2f)
  Species: SARS-CoV-2
  Mutation: T76I,M153S,T19I,L24del,P25del,P26del,A27S,H69del,V70del,G142D,V213G,G339D,S371F,S373P,S375F,T376A,D405N,R408S,K417N,N440K,L452R,S477N,T478K,E484A,F486V,Q498R,N501Y,Y505H,D614G,H655Y,N679K,P681H,N764K,D796Y,Q954H,N969K
  Entrez Gene: S (a.k.a. GU280_gp02, spike glycoprotein)
  Cloning method: Gene Synthesis
Terms and licenses: Academic/Nonprofit Terms; Industry Terms: Not Available to Industry
How to cite: pDMJ2-SARS-CoV-2-Spike (BA.5-2f) was a gift from Jeremy Luban (Addgene plasmid # 241103 ; http://n2t.net/addgene:241103 ; RRID:Addgene_241103)
